Addgene plasmid #77419: UCK1 gRNA (BRDN0001148467)
Purpose: 3rd generation lentiviral gRNA plasmid targeting human UCK1
Depositing lab: John Doench & David Root. Depositing organization: Broad Institute. Publication: Optimized sgRNA design to maximize activity and minimize off-target effects of CRISPR-Cas9. Doench JG, Fusi N, Sullender M, Hegde M, Vaimberg EW, Donovan KF, Smith I, Tothova Z, Wilen C, Orchard R, Virgin HW, Listgarten J, Root DE. Nat Biotechnol. 2016 Jan 18. doi: 10.1038/nbt.3437. PubMed 26780180.
Backbone
  Vector backbone: lentiGuide-Puro
  Backbone manufacturer: Zhang Lab (Addgene plasmid # 52963)
  Vector type: Mammalian Expression, Lentiviral, CRISPR
  Selectable markers: Puromycin
Growth in bacteria
  Bacterial resistance: Ampicillin, 100 μg/mL
  Growth temperature: 37°C
  Growth strain: DH5alpha
  Copy number: High Copy
Gene/Insert
  Gene/Insert name: UCK1 (alt name: UCK1)
  gRNA/shRNA sequence: TGTGTCACAAAATCATAGGT
  Species: H. sapiens (human)
  Entrez Gene: UCK1 (a.k.a. URK1)
  Promoter: hU6
  Cloning method: Unknown
  Sequencing primers: 5′ U6-F; 3′ pS2-R
Terms and licenses: Academic/Nonprofit Terms; Industry Terms: Not Available to Industry
Depositor comments: The gRNA was designed to target a Genbank reference sequence which has since been removed from the database. Note that this plasmid does NOT contain Cas9. It should be used in conjunction with lentiCas9-Blast (Addgene #52962) or otherwise with cell lines already expressing Cas9. Browse the full kinome gRNA library at http://www.addgene.org/pooled-library/broadgpp-human-kinome/ or visit http://www.broadinstitute.org/rnai/public/ for detailed protocols and information.
How to cite: UCK1 gRNA (BRDN0001148467) was a gift from John Doench & David Root (Addgene plasmid # 77419 ; http://n2t.net/addgene:77419 ; RRID:Addgene_77419)
