[The description below was written by a language model from this plasmid's Addgene catalogue record and pLannotate feature annotations shown in this document.]
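Description:
UCK1 gRNA (BRDN0001148467) is a third-generation lentiviral CRISPR guide plasmid built on the lentiGuide-Puro backbone and designed to target human UCK1 (also known as URK1). It is one clone from a human kinome gRNA collection. In bacteria it replicates from a high-copy ColE1/pUC-type origin and is selected with ampicillin through the β-lactamase (AmpR) gene. The backbone also carries an f1 origin, an SV40 origin and poly(A) signal, and remnants of lac and T7/T3 cloning-vector sequence that play no role in the payload.

The viral genome is transcribed in packaging cells from an RSV promoter fused to a truncated HIV-1 5' LTR, which makes expression Tat-independent. It contains the Ψ packaging signal with a partial gag fragment, the Rev response element for nuclear export of the full-length RNA, and a cPPT/CTS. It ends in a ΔU3 self-inactivating 3' LTR.

Between the LTRs are two expression units. A human U6 RNA polymerase III promoter drives the UCK1-specific spacer joined to the Streptococcus pyogenes gRNA scaffold. An EF-1α core promoter with its intron A drives puromycin N-acetyltransferase, followed by a WPRE to boost transcript levels, so transduced mammalian cells can be selected with puromycin.

The plasmid does not encode Cas9, so it must be used in cells that already express Cas9 or alongside a separate Cas9 lentiviral vector, typically to knock out UCK1. The depositors note that the guide was designed against a GenBank reference sequence that has since been withdrawn. The record does not state the cloning method.
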