Features (pLannotate 1.2.2; 29 found; start..end, strand, type, name):
     14..80      +  CDS            small t antigen (fragment): SV40 (simian virus 40) small t antigen
    106..317     +  promoter       EF-1α core promoter: core promoter for human elongation factor EF-1α
    318..1256    +  intron         EF-1α intron A: intron upstream of the start codon of human EF-1α
   1278..1877    +  CDS            PuroR (fragment): puromycin N-acetyltransferase; pac from Streptomyces; confers resistance to puromycin
   1893..2481    +  misc_feature   WPRE: woodchuck hepatitis virus posttranscriptional regulatory element
   2532..2551    +  misc_feature   cPPT/CTS (fragment): central polypurine tract and central termination sequence of HIV-1
   2553..2786    +  LTR            3' LTR (ΔU3): self-inactivating 3' long terminal repeat (LTR) from HIV-1
   2864..2985    +  polyA_signal   SV40 poly(A) signal: SV40 polyadenylation signal
   3025..3160    +  rep_origin     SV40 ori: SV40 origin of replication
   3181..3199    -  promoter       T7 promoter: promoter for bacteriophage T7 RNA polymerase
   3207..3362    +  CDS            lacZα (fragment): LacZα fragment of β-galactosidase; lacZ fragment
   3367..3795    +  rep_origin     f1 ori (sequence partly withheld): f1 bacteriophage origin of replication; arrow indicates direction of (+) strand synthesis
   3848..3952    +  promoter       AmpR promoter: bla
   3953..4813    +  CDS            AmpR: β-lactamase; bla; confers resistance to ampicillin, carbenicillin, and related antibiotics
   4984..5572    +  rep_origin     ori: high-copy-number ColE1/pMB1/pBR322/pUC origin of replication
   5755..5847    +  CDS            lacI (fragment): lac repressor; lacI; The lac repressor binds to the lac operator to inhibit transcription in E. coli. This inhibition can be relieved by adding lactose or isopropyl-β-D-thiogalactopyranoside (IPTG).
   5860..5881    +  protein_bind   CAP binding site: CAP binding activates transcription in the presence of cAMP. E. coli catabolite activator protein
   5896..5926    +  promoter       lac promoter: promoter for the E. coli lac operon
   5934..5950    +  protein_bind   lac operator: The lac repressor binds to the lac operator to inhibit transcription in E. coli. This inhibition can be relieved by adding lactose or isopropyl-β-D-thiogalactopyranoside (IPTG). lac repressor encoded by lacI
   5995..6013    +  promoter       T3 promoter: promoter for bacteriophage T3 RNA polymerase
   6041..6267    +  promoter       RSV promoter: Rous sarcoma virus enhancer/promoter
   6268..6448    +  LTR            5' LTR (truncated): truncated 5' long terminal repeat (LTR) from HIV-1
   6495..6620    +  misc_feature   HIV-1 Ψ: packaging signal of human immunodeficiency virus type 1
   6604..6967    +  CDS            HIV-1 gag (fragment): gag protein from human immunodeficiency virus 1; gag
   7113..7346    +  misc_feature   RRE: The Rev response element (RRE) of HIV-1 allows for Rev-dependent mRNA export from the nucleus to the cytoplasm.
   7723..7749    +  CDS            Rev (fragment): human immunodeficiency virus 1 (HIV-1) Rev protein; rev; enhances nuclear export of unspliced and incompletely spliced viral mRNAs
   7753..7993    +  promoter       U6 promoter: RNA polymerase III promoter for human U6 snRNA
   8023..8098    +  misc_RNA       gRNA scaffold: guide RNA scaffold for the Streptococcus pyogenes CRISPR/Cas9 system
   8154..8271    +  misc_feature   cPPT/CTS: central polypurine tract and central termination sequence of HIV-1
>Addgene plasmid #77419 | UCK1 gRNA (BRDN0001148467) | addgene full sequence | sequence record 189029 | Addgene Assembled Sequence
CCCGGGTGCAAAGATGGATAAAGTTTTAAACAGAGAGGAATCTTTGCAGCTAATGGACCTTCTAGGTCTT
GAAAGGAGTGGGAATTGGCTCCGGTGCCCGTCAGTGGGCAGAGCGCACATCGCCCACAGTCCCCGAGAAG
TTGGGGGGAGGGGTCGGCAATTGATCCGGTGCCTAGAGAAGGTGGCGCGGGGTAAACTGGGAAAGTGATG
TCGTGTACTGGCTCCGCCTTTTTCCCGAGGGTGGGGGAGAACCGTATATAAGTGCAGTAGTCGCCGTGAA
CGTTCTTTTTCGCAACGGGTTTGCCGCCAGAACACAGGTAAGTGCCGTGTGTGGTTCCCGCGGGCCTGGC
CTCTTTACGGGTTATGGCCCTTGCGTGCCTTGAATTACTTCCACCTGGCTGCAGTACGTGATTCTTGATC
CCGAGCTTCGGGTTGGAAGTGGGTGGGAGAGTTCGAGGCCTTGCGCTTAAGGAGCCCCTTCGCCTCGTGC
TTGAGTTGAGGCCTGGCCTGGGCGCTGGGGCCGCCGCGTGCGAATCTGGTGGCACCTTCGCGCCTGTCTC
GCTGCTTTCGATAAGTCTCTAGCCATTTAAAATTTTTGATGACCTGCTGCGACGCTTTTTTTCTGGCAAG
ATAGTCTTGTAAATGCGGGCCAAGATCTGCACACTGGTATTTCGGTTTTTGGGGCCGCGGGCGGCGACGG
GGCCCGTGCGTCCCAGCGCACATGTTCGGCGAGGCGGGGCCTGCGAGCGCGGCCACCGAGAATCGGACGG
GGGTAGTCTCAAGCTGGCCGGCCTGCTCTGGTGCCTGGCCTCGCGCCGCCGTGTATCGCCCCGCCCTGGG
CGGCAAGGCTGGCCCGGTCGGCACCAGTTGCGTGAGCGGAAAGATGGCCGCTTCCCGGCCCTGCTGCAGG
GAGCTCAAAATGGAGGACGCGGCGCTCGGGAGAGCGGGCGGGTGAGTCACCCACACAAAGGAAAAGGGCC
TTTCCGTCCTCAGCCGTCGCTTCATGTGACTCCACGGAGTACCGGGCGCCGTCCAGGCACCTCGATTAGT
TCTCGAGCTTTTGGAGTACGTCGTCTTTAGGTTGGGGGGAGGGGTTTTATGCGATGGAGTTTCCCCACAC
TGAGTGGGTGGAGACTGAAGTTAGGCCAGCTTGGCACTTGATGTAATTCTCCTTGGAATTTGCCCTTTTT
GAGTTTGGATCTTGGTTCATTCTCAAGCCTCAGACAGTGGTTCAAAGTTTTTTTCTTCCATTTCAGGTGT
CGTGACGTACGGCCACCATGACCGAGTACAAGCCCACGGTGCGCCTCGCCACCCGCGACGACGTCCCCAG
GGCCGTACGCACCCTCGCCGCCGCGTTCGCCGACTACCCCGCCACGCGCCACACCGTCGATCCGGACCGC
CACATCGAGCGGGTCACCGAGCTGCAAGAACTCTTCCTCACGCGCGTCGGGCTCGACATCGGCAAGGTGT
GGGTCGCGGACGACGGCGCCGCCGTGGCGGTCTGGACCACGCCGGAGAGCGTCGAAGCGGGGGCGGTGTT
CGCCGAGATCGGCCCGCGCATGGCCGAGTTGAGCGGTTCCCGGCTGGCCGCGCAGCAACAGATGGAAGGC
CTCCTGGCGCCGCACCGGCCCAAGGAGCCCGCGTGGTTCCTGGCCACCGTCGGAGTCTCGCCCGACCACC
AGGGCAAGGGTCTGGGCAGCGCCGTCGTGCTCCCCGGAGTGGAGGCGGCCGAGCGCGCCGGGGTGCCCGC
CTTCCTGGAGACCTCCGCGCCCCGCAACCTCCCCTTCTACGAGCGGCTCGGCTTCACCGTCACCGCCGAC
GTCGAGGTGCCCGAAGGACCGCGCACCTGGTGCATGACCCGCAAGCCCGGTGCCTGAACGCGTTAAGTCG
ACAATCAACCTCTGGATTACAAAATTTGTGAAAGATTGACTGGTATTCTTAACTATGTTGCTCCTTTTAC
GCTATGTGGATACGCTGCTTTAATGCCTTTGTATCATGCTATTGCTTCCCGTATGGCTTTCATTTTCTCC
TCCTTGTATAAATCCTGGTTGCTGTCTCTTTATGAGGAGTTGTGGCCCGTTGTCAGGCAACGTGGCGTGG
TGTGCACTGTGTTTGCTGACGCAACCCCCACTGGTTGGGGCATTGCCACCACCTGTCAGCTCCTTTCCGG
GACTTTCGCTTTCCCCCTCCCTATTGCCACGGCGGAACTCATCGCCGCCTGCCTTGCCCGCTGCTGGACA
GGGGCTCGGCTGTTGGGCACTGACAATTCCGTGGTGTTGTCGGGGAAATCATCGTCCTTTCCTTGGCTGC
TCGCCTGTGTTGCCACCTGGATTCTGCGCGGGACGTCCTTCTGCTACGTCCCTTCGGCCCTCAATCCAGC
GGACCTTCCTTCCCGCGGCCTGCTGCCGGCTCTGCGGCCTCTTCCGCGTCTTCGCCTTCGCCCTCAGACG
AGTCGGATCTCCCTTTGGGCCGCCTCCCCGCGTCGACTTTAAGACCAATGACTTACAAGGCAGCTGTAGA
TCTTAGCCACTTTTTAAAAGAAAAGGGGGGACTGGAAGGGCTAATTCACTCCCAACGAAGACAAGATCTG
CTTTTTGCTTGTACTGGGTCTCTCTGGTTAGACCAGATCTGAGCCTGGGAGCTCTCTGGCTAACTAGGGA
ACCCACTGCTTAAGCCTCAATAAAGCTTGCCTTGAGTGCTTCAAGTAGTGTGTGCCCGTCTGTTGTGTGA
CTCTGGTAACTAGAGATCCCTCAGACCCTTTTAGTCAGTGTGGAAAATCTCTAGCAGTACGTATAGTAGT
TCATGTCATCTTATTATTCAGTATTTATAACTTGCAAAGAAATGAATATCAGAGAGTGAGAGGAACTTGT
TTATTGCAGCTTATAATGGTTACAAATAAAGCAATAGCATCACAAATTTCACAAATAAAGCATTTTTTTC
ACTGCATTCTAGTTGTGGTTTGTCCAAACTCATCAATGTATCTTATCATGTCTGGCTCTAGCTATCCCGC
CCCTAACTCCGCCCATCCCGCCCCTAACTCCGCCCAGTTCCGCCCATTCTCCGCCCCATGGCTGACTAAT
TTTTTTTATTTATGCAGAGGCCGAGGCCGCCTCGGCCTCTGAGCTATTCCAGAAGTAGTGAGGAGGCTTT
TTTGGAGGCCTAGGGACGTACCCAATTCGCCCTATAGTGAGTCGTATTACGCGCGCTCACTGGCCGTCGT
TTTACAACGTCGTGACTGGGAAAACCCTGGCGTTACCCAACTTAATCGCCTTGCAGCACATCCCCCTTTC
GCCAGCTGGCGTAATAGCGAAGAGGCCCGCACCGATCGCCCTTCCCAACAGTTGCGCAGCCTGAATGGCG
AATGGG
[124 nt withheld, positions 3367-3490]
C
[91 nt withheld, positions 3492-3582]
A
[49 nt withheld, positions 3584-3632]
CCTTTGACGTTGGAGTCCACGTTCTTT
[37 nt withheld, positions 3660-3696]
ACCCTATCTCGGTCTATTCTTTTGATTTATAAGGGATTTTGCCGATTTCGGCCTATTGGTTAAAAAATGA
GCTGATTTAACAAAAATTTAACGCGAATTTTAACAAAATATTAACGCTTACAATTTAGGTGGCACTTTTC
GGGGAAATGTGCGCGGAACCCCTATTTGTTTATTTTTCTAAATACATTCAAATATGTATCCGCTCATGAG
ACAATAACCCTGATAAATGCTTCAATAATATTGAAAAAGGAAGAGTATGAGTATTCAACATTTCCGTGTC
GCCCTTATTCCCTTTTTTGCGGCATTTTGCCTTCCTGTTTTTGCTCACCCAGAAACGCTGGTGAAAGTAA
AAGATGCTGAAGATCAGTTGGGTGCACGAGTGGGTTACATCGAACTGGATCTCAACAGCGGTAAGATCCT
TGAGAGTTTTCGCCCCGAAGAACGTTTTCCAATGATGAGCACTTTTAAAGTTCTGCTATGTGGCGCGGTA
TTATCCCGTATTGACGCCGGGCAAGAGCAACTCGGTCGCCGCATACACTATTCTCAGAATGACTTGGTTG
AGTACTCACCAGTCACAGAAAAGCATCTTACGGATGGCATGACAGTAAGAGAATTATGCAGTGCTGCCAT
AACCATGAGTGATAACACTGCGGCCAACTTACTTCTGACAACGATCGGAGGACCGAAGGAGCTAACCGCT
TTTTTGCACAACATGGGGGATCATGTAACTCGCCTTGATCGTTGGGAACCGGAGCTGAATGAAGCCATAC
CAAACGACGAGCGTGACACCACGATGCCTGTAGCAATGGCAACAACGTTGCGCAAACTATTAACTGGCGA
ACTACTTACTCTAGCTTCCCGGCAACAATTAATAGACTGGATGGAGGCGGATAAAGTTGCAGGACCACTT
CTGCGCTCGGCCCTTCCGGCTGGCTGGTTTATTGCTGATAAATCTGGAGCCGGTGAGCGTGGGTCTCGCG
GTATCATTGCAGCACTGGGGCCAGATGGTAAGCCCTCCCGTATCGTAGTTATCTACACGACGGGGAGTCA
GGCAACTATGGATGAACGAAATAGACAGATCGCTGAGATAGGTGCCTCACTGATTAAGCATTGGTAACTG
TCAGACCAAGTTTACTCATATATACTTTAGATTGATTTAAAACTTCATTTTTAATTTAAAAGGATCTAGG
TGAAGATCCTTTTTGATAATCTCATGACCAAAATCCCTTAACGTGAGTTTTCGTTCCACTGAGCGTCAGA
CCCCGTAGAAAAGATCAAAGGATCTTCTTGAGATCCTTTTTTTCTGCGCGTAATCTGCTGCTTGCAAACA
AAAAAACCACCGCTACCAGCGGTGGTTTGTTTGCCGGATCAAGAGCTACCAACTCTTTTTCCGAAGGTAA
CTGGCTTCAGCAGAGCGCAGATACCAAATACTGTTCTTCTAGTGTAGCCGTAGTTAGGCCACCACTTCAA
GAACTCTGTAGCACCGCCTACATACCTCGCTCTGCTAATCCTGTTACCAGTGGCTGCTGCCAGTGGCGAT
AAGTCGTGTCTTACCGGGTTGGACTCAAGACGATAGTTACCGGATAAGGCGCAGCGGTCGGGCTGAACGG
GGGGTTCGTGCACACAGCCCAGCTTGGAGCGAACGACCTACACCGAACTGAGATACCTACAGCGTGAGCT
ATGAGAAAGCGCCACGCTTCCCGAAGGGAGAAAGGCGGACAGGTATCCGGTAAGCGGCAGGGTCGGAACA
GGAGAGCGCACGAGGGAGCTTCCAGGGGGAAACGCCTGGTATCTTTATAGTCCTGTCGGGTTTCGCCACC
TCTGACTTGAGCGTCGATTTTTGTGATGCTCGTCAGGGGGGCGGAGCCTATGGAAAAACGCCAGCAACGC
GGCCTTTTTACGGTTCCTGGCCTTTTGCTGGCCTTTTGCTCACATGTTCTTTCCTGCGTTATCCCCTGAT
TCTGTGGATAACCGTATTACCGCCTTTGAGTGAGCTGATACCGCTCGCCGCAGCCGAACGACCGAGCGCA
GCGAGTCAGTGAGCGAGGAAGCGGAAGAGCGCCCAATACGCAAACCGCCTCTCCCCGCGCGTTGGCCGAT
TCATTAATGCAGCTGGCACGACAGGTTTCCCGACTGGAAAGCGGGCAGTGAGCGCAACGCAATTAATGTG
AGTTAGCTCACTCATTAGGCACCCCAGGCTTTACACTTTATGCTTCCGGCTCGTATGTTGTGTGGAATTG
TGAGCGGATAACAATTTCACACAGGAAACAGCTATGACCATGATTACGCCAAGCGCGCAATTAACCCTCA
CTAAAGGGAACAAAAGCTGGAGCTGCAAGCTTAATGTAGTCTTATGCAATACTCTTGTAGTCTTGCAACA
TGGTAACGATGAGTTAGCAACATGCCTTACAAGGAGAGAAAAAGCACCGTGCATGCCGATTGGTGGAAGT
AAGGTGGTACGATCGTGCCTTATTAGGAAGGCAACAGACGGGTCTGACATGGATTGGACGAACCACTGAA
TTGCCGCATTGCAGAGATATTGTATTTAAGTGCCTAGCTCGATACATAAACGGGTCTCTCTGGTTAGACC
AGATCTGAGCCTGGGAGCTCTCTGGCTAACTAGGGAACCCACTGCTTAAGCCTCAATAAAGCTTGCCTTG
AGTGCTTCAAGTAGTGTGTGCCCGTCTGTTGTGTGACTCTGGTAACTAGAGATCCCTCAGACCCTTTTAG
TCAGTGTGGAAAATCTCTAGCAGTGGCGCCCGAACAGGGACTTGAAAGCGAAAGGGAAACCAGAGGAGCT
CTCTCGACGCAGGACTCGGCTTGCTGAAGCGCGCACGGCAAGAGGCGAGGGGCGGCGACTGGTGAGTACG
CCAAAAATTTTGACTAGCGGAGGCTAGAAGGAGAGAGATGGGTGCGAGAGCGTCAGTATTAAGCGGGGGA
GAATTAGATCGCGATGGGAAAAAATTCGGTTAAGGCCAGGGGGAAAGAAAAAATATAAATTAAAACATAT
AGTATGGGCAAGCAGGGAGCTAGAACGATTCGCAGTTAATCCTGGCCTGTTAGAAACATCAGAAGGCTGT
AGACAAATACTGGGACAGCTACAACCATCCCTTCAGACAGGATCAGAAGAACTTAGATCATTATATAATA
CAGTAGCAACCCTCTATTGTGTGCATCAAAGGATAGAGATAAAAGACACCAAGGAAGCTTTAGACAAGAT
AGAGGAAGAGCAAAACAAAAGTAAGACCACCGCACAGCAAGCGGCCGCTGATCTTCAGACCTGGAGGAGG
AGATATGAGGGACAATTGGAGAAGTGAATTATATAAATATAAAGTAGTAAAAATTGAACCATTAGGAGTA
GCACCCACCAAGGCAAAGAGAAGAGTGGTGCAGAGAGAAAAAAGAGCAGTGGGAATAGGAGCTTTGTTCC
TTGGGTTCTTGGGAGCAGCAGGAAGCACTATGGGCGCAGCGTCAATGACGCTGACGGTACAGGCCAGACA
ATTATTGTCTGGTATAGTGCAGCAGCAGAACAATTTGCTGAGGGCTATTGAGGCGCAACAGCATCTGTTG
CAACTCACAGTCTGGGGCATCAAGCAGCTCCAGGCAAGAATCCTGGCTGTGGAAAGATACCTAAAGGATC
AACAGCTCCTGGGGATTTGGGGTTGCTCTGGAAAACTCATTTGCACCACTGCTGTGCCTTGGAATGCTAG
TTGGAGTAATAAATCTCTGGAACAGATTTGGAATCACACGACCTGGATGGAGTGGGACAGAGAAATTAAC
AATTACACAAGCTTAATACACTCCTTAATTGAAGAATCGCAAAACCAGCAAGAAAAGAATGAACAAGAAT
TATTGGAATTAGATAAATGGGCAAGTTTGTGGAATTGGTTTAACATAACAAATTGGCTGTGGTATATAAA
ATTATTCATAATGATAGTAGGAGGCTTGGTAGGTTTAAGAATAGTTTTTGCTGTACTTTCTATAGTGAAT
AGAGTTAGGCAGGGATATTCACCATTATCGTTTCAGACCCACCTCCCAACCCCGAGGGGACCCAGAGAGG
GCCTATTTCCCATGATTCCTTCATATTTGCATATACGATACAAGGCTGTTAGAGAGATAATTAGAATTAA
TTTGACTGTAAACACAAAGATATTAGTACAAAATACGTGACGTAGAAAGTAATAATTTCTTGGGTAGTTT
GCAGTTTTAAAATTATGTTTTAAAATGGACTATCATATGCTTACCGTAACTTGAAAGTATTTCGATTTCT
TGGCTTTATATATCTTGTGGAAAGGACGAAACACCGTGTGTCACAAAATCATAGGTGTTTTAGAGCTAGA
AATAGCAAGTTAAAATAAGGCTAGTCCGTTATCAACTTGAAAAAGTGGCACCGAGTCGGTGCTTTTTTAA
GCTTGGCGTAACTAGATCTTGAGACAAATGGCAGTATTCATCCACAATTTTAAAAGAAAAGGGGGGATTG
GGGGGTACAGTGCAGGGGAAAGAATAGTAGACATAATAGCAACAGACATACAAACTAAAGAATTACAAAA
ACAAATTACAAAAATTCAAAATTTTCGGGTTTATTACAGGGACAGCAGAGATCCACTTTGGCGCCGGCTC
GAGGGGG
