>Addgene plasmid #77419 | UCK1 gRNA (BRDN0001148467) | depositor partial sequence | sequence record 144879 | Target Sequence
TGTGTCACAAAATCATAGGT
