>Addgene plasmid #77419 | UCK1 gRNA (BRDN0001148467) | addgene partial sequence | sequence record 151804 | hU6-F 5'-GAGGGCCTATTTCCCATGATT-3'
ATTAGAATTAATTTGACTGTAAACACAAAGATATTAGTACAAAATACGTGACGTAGAAAGTAATAATTTC
TTGGGTAGTTTGCAGTTTTAAAATTATGTTTTAAAATGGACTATCATATGCTTACCGTAACTTGAAAGTA
TTTCGATTTCTTGGCTTTATATATCTTGTGGAAAGGACGAAACACCGTGTGTCACAAAATCATAGGTGTT
TTAGAGCTAGAAATAGCAAGTTAAAATAAGGCTAGTCCGTTATCAACTTGAAAAAGTGGCACCGAGTCGG
TGCTTTTTTAAGCTTGGCGTAACTAGATCTTGAGACAAATGGCAGTATTCATCCACAATTTTAAAAGAAA
AGGGGGGATTGGGGGGTACAGTGCAGGGGAAAGAATAGTAGACATAATAGCAACAGACATACAAACTAAA
GAATTACAAAAACAAATTACAAAAATTCAAAATTTTCGGGTTTATTACAGGGACAGCAGAGATCCACTTT
GGCGCCGGCTCGAGGGGGCCCGGGTGCAAAGATGGATAAAGTTTTAAACAGAGAGGAATCTTTGCAGCTA
ATGGACCTTCTAGGTCTTGAAAGGAGTGGGAATTGGCTCCGGTGCCCGTCAGTGGGCAGAGCGCACATCG
CCCACAGTCCCCGAGAAGTTGGGGGGAGGGGTCGGCAATTGATCCGGTGCCTAGAGAAGGTGGCGCGGGG
TAAACTGGGAAAGTGATGTCGTGTACTGGCTCCGCCTTT
